>Addgene plasmid #58497 | pEN_TT Tgfbr3-HA | depositor partial sequence | sequence record 90371 | Tgfbr3
ATGGCAGTGACATCCCACCACATGGTCCCTGTGTTTGTCCTGATGAGCGCCTGCCTGGCCACCGCAGGTC
CAGAGCCCAGCACCCGGTGTGAACTGTCACCGATCAGTGCCTCTCATCCAGTCCAGGCCCTGATGGAGAG
CTTCACCGTTCTGTCTGGCTGTGCCAGCAGAGGCACCACTGGGCTGCCAAGGGAGGTTCACATCCTAAAC
CTCCGCAGTACAGACCAAGGACTAGGCCAGCCGCAGAGAGAGGTTACCCTGCATCTGAACCCCATTGCCT
CCGTGCACACTCACCACAAGCCTGTTGTGTTCCTGCTCAACTCCCCACAGCCCCTGGTGTGGCATGTGAA
GACAGAGAGACTGGCTGCTGGTGTCCCCAGACTCTTCCTGGTTTCGGAGGGTTCTGTGGTCCAGTTTTCA
TCAGGAAACTTCTCCTTGACAGCAGAAACAGAGGAAAGGAGTTTCCCTCAAGAAAATGAGCATCTGCTAC
ACTGGGCCCAAAAGGAATATGGAGCAGTGACTTCATTCACCGAACTTAAGATAGCAAGAAATATCTATAT
TAAAGTGGGAGAAGATCAAGTGTTCCCTCCCACGTGTAACATAGGGAAAAATTTTCTCTCGCTCAATTAC
CTTGCGGAGTACCTTCAACCCAAAGCCGCCGAAGGTTGTGTCCTGGCCAGTCAGCCCCACGAGAAGGAAG
TGCATATCATTGAGTTAATCTCCCCCAACTCCAATCCTTACAGCACCTTCCAGGTGGATATAATAATTGA
CATACGACCTGCTCGAGAGGATCCTGAGGTGGTCAAAAACCTCGTCCTGATCTTGAAGTGCAAAAAATCT
GTCAACTGGGTGATCAAGTCTTTTGACGTCAAGGGAAACTTGAAAGTTATTGCTCCTGACAGTATTGGCT
TTGGAAAAGAGAGTGAACGATCCATGACAGTGACCAAATTGGTAAGAAATGACATCCCTTCCACCCAAGA
GAATCTGATGAAGTGGGCATTGGACAATGGCTACAGCCCAGTGACGTCATACACCATAGCTCCTGTGGCC
AATAGATTTCATCTTCGGCTTGAGAACAACGAGGAGATGAGAGATGAGGAAGTCCACACCATTCCTCCTG
AGCTTCGGATCCTGCTGGGCCCTGACCACCTGCCTGCCCTGGACAGCCCATCCTTCCAAGGGGAAATCCC
AAATGGAGGTTTCCCCTTCCCATTCCCGGATATCCCCAGGAGAGGCTGGAAGGAGGGAGAAGATAGGATC
CCCCGGCCAAAGGAACCCATCATTCCCAGAGTTCAATTGCTTCCAGACCACAGAGAGCCAGAAGAAGTGC
AAGGGGGCGTGAATATCGCCCTGTCAGTCAAATGTGACAATGAAAAGATGGTGGTAGCTGTAGACAAAGA
TTCTTTCCAGACCAATGGCTACTCGGGGATGGAGCTCACCCTGTTGGATCCTTCCTGCAAAGCCAAGATG
AATGGTACCCACTTTGTACTGGAGTCTCCGCTGAATGGCTGTGGTACTAGACATAGGAGGTCAGCCCCAG
ATGGTGTGGTTTACTATAACTCTATTGTGGTGCAGGCTCCATCCCCTGGGGATAGCAGTGGCTGGCCAGA
CGGCTACGAAGATTTGGAGTCGGGTGATAATGGATTTCCTGGAGACACAGATGAAGGAGAAACTGCCCCC
CTGAGCCGTGCTGGAGTGGTAGTGTTTAACTGCAGCTTGCGGCAGCTGAGGAGTCCCAGTGGCTTCCAGG
ACCAGCTCGATGGAAATGCTACCTTCAACATGGAGCTGTATAACACAGACCTCTTTCTGGTGCCCTCCCC
AGGGGTCTTCTCTGTGGCAGAGAATGAGCATGTATATGTTGAGGTGTCTGTCACTAAGGCTGACCAAGAT
CTGGGATTTGCCATCCAAACCTGCTTTATCTCTCCATACTCAAACCCAGACAGAATGTCTGATTACACCA
TCATCGAGAACATCTGTCCGAAGGATGACTCTGTGAAGTTCTACAGCTCCAAGAGAGTGCACTTCCCCAT
CCCACATGCTGAAGTGGACAAGAAGCGGTTCAGCTTTGTGTTCAAGTCCGTGTTCAACACCTCCCTGCTC
TTCCTGCACTGCGAGCTGACGCTGTGCTCTAGGAAGAAGGGCTCCCAGAAGCTGCCAAAGTGTGTGACTC
CTGACGACGCCTGCACCTCTCTAGATGCCACCATGATCTGGACCATGATGCAGAATAAGAAGACATTCAC
CAAGCCCCTGGCCGTGGTCCTCCAAGTAGATTATAAAGAAAATGTTCCAAACATGAAGGAGTCCAGTCCG
GTTCCTCCTCCTCCACAGATTTTCCACGGCCTGGACACGCTCACCGTGATGGGCATTGCGTTTGCAGCAT
TTGTGATCGGAGCACTCCTGACGGGGGCCTTGTGGTATATCTACTCCCACACAGGGGAGACGGCACGAAG
GCAGCAAGTCCCTACCTCGCCACCAGCCTCGGAGAACAGCAGCGCAGCCCACAGCATAGGGAGCACTCAG
AGCACTCCCTGCTCTAGCAGCAGCACGGCCTAG
