>Addgene plasmid #58497 | pEN_TT Tgfbr3-HA | addgene partial sequence | sequence record 93851 | pLPC-5 5'-TAGGCGTGTACGGTGGGA-3'
GACCGTCAGATCGCCACTAGTATGGCAGTGACATCCCACCACATGGTCCCTGTGTTTGTCCTGATGAGCG
CCTGCCTGGCCACCGCAGGTCCAGAGCCCAGCACCCGGTGTGAACTGTCACCGATCAGTGCCTCTCATCC
AGTCCAGGCCCTGATGGAGAGCTTCACCGTTCTGTCTGGCTGTGCCAGCAGAGGCACCACTGGGCTGCCA
AGGGAGGTTCACATCCTAAACCTCCGCAGTACAGACCAAGGACTAGGCCAGCCGCAGAGAGAGGTTACCC
TGCATCTGAACCCCATTGCCTCCGTGCACACTCACCACAAGCCTGTTGTGTTCCTGCTCAACTCCCCACA
GCCCCTGGTGTGGCATGTGAAGACAGAGAGACTGGCTGCTGGTGTCCCCAGACTCTTCCTGGTTTCGGAG
GGTTCTGTGGTCCAGTTTTCATCAGGAAACTTCTCCTTGACAGCAGAAACAGAGGAAAGGAGTTTCCCTC
AAGAAAATGAGCATCTGCTACACTGGGCCCAAAAGGAATATGGAGCAGTGACTTCATTCACCGAACTTAA
GATAGCAAGAAATATCTATATTAAAGTGGGAGAAGATCAAGTGTTCCCTCCCACGTGTAACATAGGGAAA
AATTTTCTCTCGCTCAATTACCTTGCGGAGTACCTTCAACCCAAAGCCGCCGAAGGTTGTGTCCTGGCCA
GTCAGCCCCACGAGAAGGAAGTGCATATCATTGAGTTAATCTCCCCCAACTCCAATCCTTACAGCACCTT
CCAGGTGGATATAATAATTGACATACGACCTGCTCGAGAGGATCCTGAGGTGGTCAAAAACCTCGTCCTG
ATCTTGAAGTGCAAAAAATCTGTCAACTGGGTGATCAAGTCTTTTGACGTCAAGGGAAACTTGAAAGTTA
TTGCTCCTGACAGTATTGGCTTTGGAAAAGAGAGTGAACGATCCATGACAGTGACCAAATTGGTAAGAAA
TGACATCCCTTCCACCCAAGAGAATCTGATGAA
