>Addgene plasmid #58497 | pEN_TT Tgfbr3-HA | addgene partial sequence | sequence record 93854 | pENTR-R 5'-ATGGCTCATAACACCCCTTG-3'
TTTATTGTTCATGATGATATATTTTTATCTTGTGCAATGTAACATCAGAGATTTTGAGACACGGGCCAGA
GCTGCAGCTGGATGGCAAATAATGATTTTATTTTGACTGATAGTGACCTGTTCGTTGCAACAAATTGATA
AGCAATGCTTTCTTATAATGCCAACTTTGTACAAGAAAGCTGGGTCTAGATATCTCGAAAACGCATTAGT
CTTCCAATTCTTAAGCGTAGTCTGGGACGTCGTATGGGTAGGCCGTGCTGCTGCTAGAGCAGGGAGTGCT
CTGAGTGCTCCCTATGCTGTGGGCTGCGCTGCTGTTCTCCGAGGCTGGTGGCGAGGTAGGGACTTGCTGC
CTTCGTGCCGTCTCCCCTGTGTGGGAGTAGATATACCACAAGGCCCCCGTCAGGAGTGCTCCGATCACAA
ATGCTGCAAACGCAATGCCCATCACGGTGAGCGTGTCCAGGCCGTGGAAAATCTGTGGAGGAGGAGGAAC
CGGACTGGACTCCTTCATGTTTGGAACATTTTCTTTATAATCTACTTGGAGGACCACGGCCAGGGGCTTG
GTGAATGTCTTCTTATTCTGCATCATGGTCCAGATCATGGTGGCATCTAGAGAGGTGCAGGCGTCGTCAG
GAGTCACACACTTTGGCAGCTTCTGGGAGCCCTTCTTCCTAGAGCACAGCGTCAGCTCGCAGTGCAGGAA
GAGCAGGGAGGTGTTGAACACGGACTTGAACACAAAGCTGAACCGCTTCTTGTCCACTTCAGCATGTGGG
ATGGGGAAGTGCACTCTCTTGGAGCTGTAGAACTTCACAGAGTCATCCTTCGGACAGATGTTCTCGATGA
TGGTGTAATCAGACATTCTGTCTGGGTTTGAGTATGGAGAGATAAAGCAGGTTTGGATGGCAAATCCCAG
ATCTTGGTCAGCCTTAGTGACA
