>Addgene plasmid #58497 | pEN_TT Tgfbr3-HA | addgene partial sequence | sequence record 93858 | rrnB-T2-term 5'-ATCCTGACGGATGGCCTTT-3'
TAGTTACTTAAGCTCGGGCCCCAAATAATGATTTTATTTTGACTGATAGTGACCTGTTCGTTGCAACAAA
TTGATAAGCAATGCTTTTTTATAATGCCAACTTTGTACAAAAAAGCAGGCTTTAAAGGAACCAATTCAGT
CGACTGGATCCCGAGTTTACTCCCTATCAGTGATAGAGAACGTATGTCGAGTTTACTCCCTATCAGTGAT
AGAGAACGATGTCGAGTTTACTCCCTATCAGTGATAGAGAACGTATGTCGAGTTTACTCCCTATCAGTGA
TAGAGAACGTATGTCGAGTTTACTCCCTATCAGTGATAGAGAACGTATGTCGAGTTTATCCCTATCAGTG
ATAGAGAACGTATGTCGAGTTTACTCCCTATCAGTGATAGAGAACGTATGTCGAGGTAGGCGTGTACGGT
GGGAGGCCTATATAAGCAGAGCTCGTTTAGTGAACCGTCAGATCGCCACTAGTATGGCAGTGACATCCCA
CCACATGGTCCCTGTGTTTGTCCTGATGAGCGCCTGCCTGGCCACCGCAGGTCCAGAGCCCAGCACCCGG
TGTGAACTGTCACCGATCAGTGCCTCTCATCCAGTCCAGGCCCTGATGGAGAGCTTCACCGTTCTGTCTG
GCTGTGCCAGCAGAGGCACCACTGGGCTGCCAAGGGAGGTTCACATCCTAAACCTCCGCAGTACAGACCA
AGGACTAGGCCAGCCGCAGAGAGAGGTTACCCTGCATCTGAACCCCATTGCCTCCGTGCACACTCACCAC
AAGCCTGTTGTGTTCCTGCTCAACTCCCCACAGCCCCTGGTGTGGCATGTGAAGACAGAGAGACTGGCTG
CTGGTGTCCCCAGACTCTTCCTGGTTTCGGA
