[The description below was written by a language model from this plasmid's Addgene catalogue record.]
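Description:
pEN_TT Tgfbr3-HA is a Gateway entry vector built on the pEN_TTmiRc2 backbone (about 4.4 kb without insert) and designed to supply an inducible expression cassette for mouse Tgfbr3 to a destination vector. It is propagated in E. coli under gentamicin selection. The record does not state the origin of replication or the copy number. No feature table is provided, so the attL recombination sites that define an entry clone, and the promoter arrangement, are inferred from the vector class and stated purpose rather than documented element by element.

The insert is the roughly 2.6 kb coding sequence of mouse transforming growth factor beta receptor III (Tgfbr3, also called betaglycan, a TGF-beta co-receptor), carrying a C-terminal HA epitope tag for detection of the exogenous protein with anti-HA antibodies. It was introduced by restriction cloning, with SpeI retained at the 5′ junction and the 3′ MfeI site destroyed during ligation. The catalogue describes the construct as encoding an inducible version of the receptor. The "TT" in the backbone name suggests a tetracycline-responsive promoter, but neither the promoter nor the inducer is named in the record.

In use, the entry clone would be recombined by an LR reaction into a compatible destination vector to move the inducible Tgfbr3-HA cassette into a delivery backbone for mammalian cells. The associated study concerns a TGFBR3-JUND-KRT5 regulatory circuit in breast epithelial cells and basal-like premalignancies, which is consistent with controlled ectopic expression of the receptor to test its role in that circuit.
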