Addgene plasmid #58497: pEN_TT Tgfbr3-HA
Purpose: Gateway entry vector for an inducible HA-tagged mouse Tgfbr3
Depositing lab: Kevin Janes. Depositing organization: University of Virginia. Publication: A time- and matrix-dependent TGFBR3-JUND-KRT5 regulatory circuit in single breast epithelial cells and basal-like premalignancies. Wang CC, Bajikar SS, Jamal L, Atkins KA, Janes KA. Nat Cell Biol. 2014 Apr;16(4):345-56. doi: 10.1038/ncb2930. Epub 2014 Mar 23. PubMed 24658685.
Backbone
  Vector backbone: pEN_TTmiRc2
  Backbone manufacturer: Addgene #25752
  Backbone size w/o insert (bp): 4422
  Vector type: Entry vector
Growth in bacteria
  Bacterial resistance: Gentamicin, 10 μg/mL
  Growth temperature: 37°C
  Growth strain: DH5alpha
  Copy number: Unknown
Gene/Insert
  Gene/Insert name: Tgfbr3_HA (alt name: transforming growth factor, beta receptor III)
  Species: M. musculus (mouse)
  Insert size (bp): 2553
  GenBank ID: NM_011578
  Entrez Gene: Tgfbr3 (a.k.a. 1110036H20Rik, AU015626, AW215636, TBRIII)
  Tag / fusion protein: HA (C terminal on insert)
  Cloning method: Restriction Enzyme; 5′ cloning site SpeI (not destroyed); 3′ cloning site Mfe1 (destroyed during cloning)
  Sequencing primers: 5′ pCEP-fwd; 3′ N/A
Terms and licenses: Academic/Nonprofit Terms; Industry Terms: Not Available to Industry
How to cite: pEN_TT Tgfbr3-HA was a gift from Kevin Janes (Addgene plasmid # 58497 ; http://n2t.net/addgene:58497 ; RRID:Addgene_58497)
